>Addgene plasmid #132394 | AAVS1 intron 1 gRNA as2 | addgene full sequence | sequence record 259708 | Addgene NGS Result
GACGTCGCTAGCTGTACAAAAAAGCAGGCTTTAAAGGAACCAATTCAGTCGACTGGATCCGGTACCAAGG
TCGGGCAGGAAGAGGGCCTATTTCCCATGATTCCTTCATATTTGCATATACGATACAAGGCTGTTAGAGA
GATAATTAGAATTAATTTGACTGTAAACACAAAGATATTAGTACAAAATACGTGACGTAGAAAGTAATAA
TTTCTTGGGTAGTTTGCAGTTTTAAAATTATGTTTTAAAATGGACTATCATATGCTTACCGTAACTTGAA
AGTATTTCGATTTCTTGGCTTTATATATCTTGTGGAAAGGACGAAACACCAGAACCAGAGCCACATTAAC
GTTTTAGAGCTAGAAATAGCAAGTTAAAATAAGGCTAGTCCGTTATCAACTTGAAAAAGTGGCACCGAGT
CGGTGCTTTTTTTAAGCTTGGGCCGCTCGAGGTACCTCTCTACATATGACATGTGAGCAAAAGGCCAGCA
AAAGGCCAGGAACCGTAAAAAGGCCGCGTTGCTGGCGTTTTTCCATAGGCTCCGCCCCCCTGACGAGCAT
CACAAAAATCGACGCTCAAGTCAGAGGTGGCGAAACCCGACAGGACTATAAAGATACCAGGCGTTTCCCC
CTGGAAGCTCCCTCGTGCGCTCTCCTGTTCCGACCCTGCCGCTTACCGGATACCTGTCCGCCTTTCTCCC
TTCGGGAAGCGTGGCGCTTTCTCATAGCTCACGCTGTAGGTATCTCAGTTCGGTGTAGGTCGTTCGCTCC
AAGCTGGGCTGTGTGCACGAACCCCCCGTTCAGCCCGACCGCTGCGCCTTATCCGGTAACTATCGTCTTG
AGTCCAACCCGGTAAGACACGACTTATCGCCACTGGCAGCAGCCACTGGTAACAGGATTAGCAGAGCGAG
GTATGTAGGCGGTGCTACAGAGTTCTTGAAGTGGTGGCCTAACTACGGCTACACTAGAAGAACAGTATTT
GGTATCTGCGCTCTGCTGAAGCCAGTTACCTTCGGAAAAAGAGTTGGTAGCTCTTGATCCGGCAAACAAA
CCACCGCTGGTAGCGGTGGTTTTTTTGTTTGCAAGCAGCAGATTACGCGCAGAAAAAAAGGATCTCAAGA
AGATCCTTTGATCTTTTCTACGGGGTCTGACGCTCAGTGGAACGAAAACTCACGTTAAGGGATTTTGGTC
ATGAGATTATCAAAAAGGATCTTCACCTAGATCCTTTTAAATTAAAAATGAAGTTTTAAATCAATCTAAA
GTATATATGAGTAAACTTGGTCTGACAGTTACCAATGCTTAATCAGTGAGGCACCTATCTCAGCGATCTG
TCTATTTCGTTCATCCATAGTTGCCTGACTCCCCGTCGTGTAGATAACTACGATACGGGAGGGCTTACCA
TCTGGCCCCAGTGCTGCAATGATACCGCGAGACCCACGCTCACCGGCTCCAGATTTATCAGCAATAAACC
AGCCAGCCGGAAGGGCCGAGCGCAGAAGTGGTCCTGCAACTTTATCCGCCTCCATCCAGTCTATTAATTG
TTGCCGGGAAGCTAGAGTAAGTAGTTCGCCAGTTAATAGTTTGCGCAACGTTGTTGCCATTGCTACAGGC
ATCGTGGTGTCACGCTCGTCGTTTGGTATGGCTTCATTCAGCTCCGGTTCCCAACGATCAAGGCGAGTTA
CATGATCCCCCATGTTGTGCAAAAAAGCGGTTAGCTCCTTCGGTCCTCCGATCGTTGTCAGAAGTAAGTT
GGCCGCAGTGTTATCACTCATGGTTATGGCAGCACTGCATAATTCTCTTACTGTCATGCCATCCGTAAGA
TGCTTTTCTGTGACTGGTGAGTACTCAACCAAGTCATTCTGAGAATAGTGTATGCGGCGACCGAGTTGCT
CTTGCCCGGCGTCAATACGGGATAATACCGCGCCACATAGCAGAACTTTAAAAGTGCTCATCATTGGAAA
ACGTTCTTCGGGGCGAAAACTCTCAAGGATCTTACCGCTGTTGAGATCCAGTTCGATGTAACCCACTCGT
GCACCCAACTGATCTTCAGCATCTTTTACTTTCACCAGCGTTTCTGGGTGAGCAAAAACAGGAAGGCAAA
ATGCCGCAAAAAAGGGAATAAGGGCGACACGGAAATGTTGAATACTCATACTCTTCCTTTTTCAATATTA
TTGAAGCATTTATCAGGGTTATTGTCTCATGAGCGGATACATATTTGAATGTATTTAGAAAAATAAACAA
ATAGGGGTTCCGCGCACATTTCCCCGAAAAGTGCCACCT
Features (pLannotate 1.2.2; 6 found; start..end, strand, type, name):
     13..30      +  protein_bind   attB1 (fragment): mutant version of attB; recombination site for the Gateway® BP reaction BP Clonase™
     82..322     +  promoter       U6 promoter: RNA polymerase III promoter for human U6 snRNA
    351..426     +  misc_RNA       gRNA scaffold: guide RNA scaffold for the Streptococcus pyogenes CRISPR/Cas9 system
    530..1118    -  rep_origin     ori: high-copy-number ColE1/pMB1/pBR322/pUC origin of replication
   1289..2149    -  CDS            AmpR: β-lactamase; bla; confers resistance to ampicillin, carbenicillin, and related antibiotics
   2150..2254    -  promoter       AmpR promoter: bla
