[The description below was written by a language model from this plasmid's Addgene catalogue record and pLannotate feature annotations shown in this document.]
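Description:
AAVS1 intron 1 gRNA as2 is a compact (about 2.3 kb) mammalian CRISPR guide RNA expression plasmid built on the MLM3636 backbone. It is propagated in E. coli as a high-copy plasmid through a ColE1/pUC-type origin of replication and is selected with ampicillin through a β-lactamase (AmpR) gene driven by its native bla promoter. The plasmid has no mammalian selection marker or reporter and encodes no Cas9, so the nuclease must be supplied from a separate construct or source.

The payload is a single guide RNA cassette. A human U6 promoter, transcribed by RNA polymerase III, drives a short targeting spacer located in the gap between the annotated promoter and the downstream Streptococcus pyogenes Cas9 gRNA scaffold. The spacer directs SpCas9 to intron 1 of human PPP1R12C, the locus known as AAVS1. This locus is widely used as a "safe harbour" site for transgene integration because insertions there are generally well tolerated and stably expressed. The feature table also shows a short attB1 fragment upstream of the U6 promoter, which appears to be a backbone remnant rather than a functional Gateway site.

According to the record, the plasmid comes from work on rapid generation of human neuronal cell models with inducible expression of proteins of interest. This is consistent with using the guide alongside Cas9 and a donor template to place expression cassettes at AAVS1. The "as2" in the name suggests it is one of several guides for this intron, although the record does not explain the designation. The cloning method is not recorded.
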