Addgene plasmid #132394: AAVS1 intron 1 gRNA as2
Purpose: Targets AAVS1 intron 1, gRNA: AGAACCAGAGCCACATTAAC, MLM3636 backbone
Depositing lab: Gerold Schmitt-Ulms. Depositing organization: University of Toronto. Publication: Rapid Generation of Human Neuronal Cell Models Enabling Inducible Expression of Proteins-of-interest for Functional Studies. Wang X, Friesen E, Muller I, Lemieux M, Dukart R, Maia IB, Kalia S, Schmitt-Ulms G. Bio Protoc. 2020 May 5;10(9):e3615. doi: 10.21769/BioProtoc.3615. eCollection 2020 May 5. PubMed 33659578.
Backbone
  Vector backbone: MLM3636
  Backbone manufacturer: Addgene
  Total vector size (bp): 2280
  Vector type: Mammalian Expression, CRISPR
Growth in bacteria
  Bacterial resistance: Ampicillin, 100 μg/mL
  Growth temperature: 37°C
  Growth strain: DH5alpha
  Copy number: High Copy
Gene/Insert
  Gene/Insert name: gRNA targeting AAVS1 intron 1 (alt names: AAVS1; PPP1R12C)
  Species: H. sapiens (human)
  Entrez Gene: PPP1R12C (a.k.a. AAVS1, LENG3, MBS85, p84, p85)
  Promoter: hU6
  Cloning method: Unknown
  Sequencing primers: 5′ TGGACTATCATATGCTTACCGTAACTTG
Terms and licenses: Academic/Nonprofit Terms; Industry Terms: Not Available to Industry
How to cite: AAVS1 intron 1 gRNA as2 was a gift from Gerold Schmitt-Ulms (Addgene plasmid # 132394 ; http://n2t.net/addgene:132394 ; RRID:Addgene_132394)
